>Addgene plasmid #35033 | pShuttle-FEN1mED | addgene partial sequence | sequence record 52037 | CMV-F 5'-CGCAAATGGGCGGTAGGCGTG-3'
CGCTAGAGATCTGGTACCGTCGACGCGGCCGCTCGAGCCTAAGCTTCTAGATAAGATCGCGTATGGACTA
CAAAGACCATGACGGTGATTATAAAGATCATGACATCGATTACAAGGATGACGATGACTTAATTAAAGGA
ATTCACGGCCTTGCCAAACTAATTGCTGATGTTGCCCCCAGTGCCATCCGTGAGAATGACATCAAGAGCT
ACTTTGGTCGCAAAGTGGCCATCGATGCCTCCATGAGCATCTACCAGTTCCTGATTGCTGTTCGTCAGGG
TGGGGATGTGCTGCAGAACGAGGAGGGTGAGACCACCAGCCACCTGATGGGCATGTTCTACCGTACCATC
CGCATGATGGAGAATGGCATCAAGCCTGTGTACGTCTTTGATGGCAAACCACCACAGCTGAAGTCAGGCG
AGCTGGCCAAGCGCAGTGAGAGGCGCGCCGAGGCTGAGAAGCAACTGCAGCAGGCTCAGGAGGCTGGGAT
GGAGGAGGAGGTGGAGAAGTTCACCAAGAGGCTCGTGAAGGTCACCAAGCAACACAATGATGAGTGCAAA
CACCTGCTGAGCCTCATGGGCATCCCTTACCTTGATGCACCCAGCGAGGCAGATGCCAGCTGTGCTGCCC
TGGCAAAGGCTGGCAAAGTCTATGCTGCGGCCACGGAGGACATGGACTGCCTCACTTTTGGCAGCCCCGT
GCTAATGCGACACTTAACTGCCAGTGAGGCCAAGAAGCTGCCCATCCAAGAGTTCCATCTGAGCCGCGTC
CTGCAGGAGC
