[The description below was written by a language model from this plasmid's Addgene catalogue record.]
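Description:
pShuttle-FEN1mED is an adenoviral shuttle plasmid built on the commercial pShuttle backbone (about 7.5 kb), giving a total size of roughly 9 kb with its insert. It is classed as both a mammalian expression and an adenoviral vector, and is maintained in E. coli as a high-copy plasmid under kanamycin selection. Shuttle vectors of this type are generally used as transfer plasmids: the expression cassette is moved by recombination into a larger adenoviral genome plasmid, which is then used to produce recombinant adenovirus for gene delivery to mammalian cells. No feature table is available for this entry, so the origin of replication, adenoviral homology arms, polyadenylation signal and other backbone details are not documented here.

The payload is an approximately 1.5 kb mouse (M. musculus) FEN1 insert, encoding flap endonuclease 1, carrying the point mutation E160D and fused to an N-terminal Flag epitope tag for detection or immunoprecipitation. Expression is driven by the CMV promoter, a strong constitutive promoter in mammalian cells. The insert field is labelled "FEN1mWT", but the plasmid name ("mED") and the recorded mutation indicate that this is the E160D mutant rather than the wild-type sequence. The fragment was cloned by restriction enzyme cloning at an EcoRV site that was destroyed at both junctions, so it cannot be released with that enzyme.

The associated publication concerns the role of FEN1 in telomere stability and replication fork re-initiation, which suggests the construct was used to express the mutant protein in mammalian cells and compare its function with that of other FEN1 forms. The record does not state the specific biochemical consequence of E160D.
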