Addgene plasmid #35033: pShuttle-FEN1mED
Depositing lab: Sheila Stewart. Depositing organization: Washington University in Saint Louis. Publication: FEN1 ensures telomere stability by facilitating replication fork re-initiation. Saharia A, Teasley DC, Duxin JP, Dao B, Chiappinelli KB, Stewart SA. J Biol Chem. 2010 Aug 27;285(35):27057-66. Epub 2010 Jun 15. 10.1074/jbc.M110.112276 PubMed 20551483.
Backbone
  Vector backbone: pShuttle
  Backbone manufacturer: Stratgene
  Backbone size w/o insert (bp): 7500
  Total vector size (bp): 9000
  Vector type: Mammalian Expression, Adenoviral
Growth in bacteria
  Bacterial resistance: Kanamycin, 50 μg/mL
  Growth temperature: 37°C
  Growth strain: XL10 Gold
  Copy number: High Copy
Gene/Insert
  Gene/Insert name: FEN1mWT
  Species: M. musculus (mouse)
  Insert size (bp): 1500
  Mutation: PT MUTANT E160D
  Promoter: CMV
  Tag / fusion protein: Flag (N terminal on insert)
  Cloning method: Restriction Enzyme; 5′ cloning site EcoRV (destroyed during cloning); 3′ cloning site EcoRV (destroyed during cloning)
  Sequencing primers: 5′ GGTctatataagcagagctg; 3′ CTGatcataatcagccataccac
Resource information
  A portion of this plasmid was derived from a plasmid made by: BINGHUI SHEN -- CITY OF HOPE
Terms and licenses: Academic/Nonprofit Terms; Industry Terms: Not Available to Industry
How to cite: pShuttle-FEN1mED was a gift from Sheila Stewart (Addgene plasmid # 35033 ; http://n2t.net/addgene:35033 ; RRID:Addgene_35033)
